>Addgene plasmid #104973 | HLTV-hTRIM21 | addgene full sequence | sequence record 342078 | Addgene NGS Result
GGTCGGAACAGGAGAGCGCACGAGGGAGCTTCCAGGGGGAAACGCCTGGTATCTTTATAGTCCTGTCGGG
TTTCGCCACCTCTGACTTGAGCGTCGATTTTTGTGATGCTCGTCAGGGGGGCGGAGCCTATGGAAAAACG
CCAGCAACGCGGCCTTTTTACGGTTCCTGGCCTTTTGCTGGCCTTTTGCTCACATGTTCTTTCCTGCGTT
ATCCCCTGATTCTGTGGATAACCGTATTACCGCCTTTGAGTGAGCTGATACCGCTCGCCGCAGCCGAACG
ACCGAGCGCAGCGAGTCAGTGAGCGAGGAAGCGGAAGAGCGCCCAATACGCAAACCGCCTCTCCCCGCGC
GTTGGCCGATTCATTAATGCAGGATCTCGATCCCGCGAAATTAATACGACTCACTATAGGGAGACCACAA
CGGTTTCCCTCTAGAAATAATTTTGTTTAACTTTAAGAAGGAGATATACATATGCACCACCACCACCACC
ACAGCGGCGCTTTTGAATTTAAGCTGCCGGACATTGGCGAAGGCATCCACGAAGGTGAAATTGTCAAATG
GTTTGTGAAACCGGGCGATGAAGTGAACGAAGACGATGTATTGTGCGAAGTGCAAAATGACAAGGCGGTT
GTCGAAATTCCCTCCCCGGTCAAAGGGAAAGTGCTTGAAATCCTCGTCCCGGAGGGAACAGTGGCAACGG
TCGGGCAAACGCTCATCACGCTCGATGCGCCGGGTTATGAAAACATGACGACCGGCAGCGACACCGGCGA
AAACCTGTACTTCCAGGGTGGATCT
[1425 nt withheld, positions 796-2220]
TAAGAATTCCGCTGAGCAATAACTAGCATAACCCCTTGGGGCCTCTAAACGGGTCTTGAGGGGTTTTTTG
CTGAAAGGAGGAACTATATCCGGATCTGGCGTAATAGCGAAGAGGCCCGCACCGATCGCCCTTCCCAACA
GTTGCGCAGCCTGAATGGCGAATGGG
[124 nt withheld, positions 2387-2510]
C
[91 nt withheld, positions 2512-2602]
A
[49 nt withheld, positions 2604-2652]
CCTTTGACGTTGGAGTCCACGTTCTTT
[37 nt withheld, positions 2680-2716]
ACCCTATCTCGGTCTATTCTTTTGATTTATAAGGGATTTTGCCGATTTCGGCCTATTGGTTAAAAAATGA
GCTGATTTAACAAAAATTTAACGCGAATTTTAACAAAATATTAACGCTTACAATTTAGGTGGCACTTTTC
GGGGAAATGTGCGCGGAACCCCTATTTGTTTATTTTTCTAAATACATTCAAATATGTATCCGCTCATGAG
ACAATAACCCTGATAAATGCTTCAATAATATTGAAAAAGGAAGAGTATGAGTATTCAACATTTCCGTGTC
GCCCTTATTCCCTTTTTTGCGGCATTTTGCCTTCCTGTTTTTGCTCACCCAGAAACGCTGGTGAAAGTAA
AAGATGCTGAAGATCAGTTGGGTGCACGAGTGGGTTACATCGAACTGGATCTCAACAGCGGTAAGATCCT
TGAGAGTTTTCGCCCCGAAGAACGTTTTCCAATGATGAGCACTTTTAAAGTTCTGCTATGTGGCGCGGTA
TTATCCCGTATTGACGCCGGGCAAGAGCAACTCGGTCGCCGCATACACTATTCTCAGAATGACTTGGTTG
AGTACTCACCAGTCACAGAAAAGCATCTTACGGATGGCATGACAGTAAGAGAATTATGCAGTGCTGCCAT
AACCATGAGTGATAACACTGCGGCCAACTTACTTCTGACAACGATCGGAGGACCGAAGGAGCTAACCGCT
TTTTTGCACAACATGGGGGATCATGTAACTCGCCTTGATCGTTGGGAACCGGAGCTGAATGAAGCCATAC
CAAACGACGAGCGTGACACCACGATGCCTGTAGCAATGGCAACAACGTTGCGCAAACTATTAACTGGCGA
ACTACTTACTCTAGCTTCCCGGCAACAATTAATAGACTGGATGGAGGCGGATAAAGTTGCAGGACCACTT
CTGCGCTCGGCCCTTCCGGCTGGCTGGTTTATTGCTGATAAATCTGGAGCCGGTGAGCGTGGGTCTCGCG
GTATCATTGCAGCACTGGGGCCAGATGGTAAGCCCTCCCGTATCGTAGTTATCTACACGACGGGGAGTCA
GGCAACTATGGATGAACGAAATAGACAGATCGCTGAGATAGGTGCCTCACTGATTAAGCATTGGTAACTG
TCAGACCAAGTTTACTCATATATACTTTAGATTGATTTAAAACTTCATTTTTAATTTAAAAGGATCTAGG
TGAAGATCCTTTTTGATAATCTCATGACCAAAATCCCTTAACGTGAGTTTTCGTTCCACTGAGCGTCAGA
CCCCGTAGAAAAGATCAAAGGATCTTCTTGAGATCCTTTTTTTCTGCGCGTAATCTGCTGCTTGCAAACA
AAAAAACCACCGCTACCAGCGGTGGTTTGTTTGCCGGATCAAGAGCTACCAACTCTTTTTCCGAAGGTAA
CTGGCTTCAGCAGAGCGCAGATACCAAATACTGTTCTTCTAGTGTAGCCGTAGTTAGGCCACCACTTCAA
GAACTCTGTAGCACCGCCTACATACCTCGCTCTGCTAATCCTGTTACCAGTGGCTGCTGCCAGTGGCGAT
AAGTCGTGTCTTACCGGGTTGGACTCAAGACGATAGTTACCGGATAAGGCGCAGCGGTCGGGCTGAACGG
GGGGTTCGTGCACACAGCCCAGCTTGGAGCGAACGACCTACACCGAACTGAGATACCTACAGCGTGAGCT
ATGAGAAAGCGCCACGCTTCCCGAAGGGAGAAAGGCGGACAGGTATCCGGTAAGCGGCAG
Features (pLannotate 1.2.2; 13 found; start..end, strand, type, name):
    319..372     +  CDS            lacI (fragment): lac repressor; lacI; The lac repressor binds to the lac operator to inhibit transcription in E. coli. This inhibition can be relieved by adding lactose or isopropyl-β-D-thiogalactopyranoside (IPTG).
    392..410     +  promoter       T7 promoter: promoter for bacteriophage T7 RNA polymerase
    442..464     +  RBS            RBS: efficient ribosome binding site from bacteriophage T7 gene 10 (Olins and Rangwala, 1989)
    475..492     +  CDS            9xHis (fragment): 9xHis affinity tag
    499..750     +  CDS            pdhC (fragment): ODP2_GEOSE - Experimental evidence at protein level: Swiss-Prot protein existence level 1. The pyruvate dehydrogenase complex catalyzes the overall conversion of pyruvate to acetyl-CoA and CO(2). It contains multiple copies of three enzymatic components: pyruvate dehydrogenase (E1), dihydrolipoamide acetyltransferase (E2) and lipoamide dehydrogenase (E3). From Geobacillus stearothermophilus (Bacillus stearothermophilus).
    769..787     +  CDS            TEV site (fragment): tobacco etch virus (TEV) protease recognition and cleavage site
    796..2220    +  CDS            TRIM21 (sequence withheld): RO52_HUMAN - Also known as RNF81, RO52, SSA1. Experimental evidence at protein level: Swiss-Prot protein existence level 1. E3 ubiquitin-protein ligase whose activity is dependent on E2 enzymes, UBE2D1, UBE2D2, UBE2E1 and UBE2E2. Forms a ubiquitin ligase complex in cooperation with the E2 UBE2D2 that is used not only for the ubiquitination of USP4 and IKBKB but also for its self-ubiquitination. Component of cullin-RING-based SCF (SKP1-CUL1-F-box protein) E3 ubiquitin-protein ligase complexes such as SCF(SKP2)-like complexes. A TRIM21-containing SCF(SKP2)-like complex is shown to mediate ubiqui
   2243..2290    +  terminator     T7 terminator: transcription terminator for bacteriophage T7 RNA polymerase
   2316..2382    +  CDS            lacZα (fragment): LacZα fragment of β-galactosidase; lacZ fragment
   2387..2815    +  rep_origin     f1 ori (sequence partly withheld): f1 bacteriophage origin of replication; arrow indicates direction of (+) strand synthesis
   2868..2972    +  promoter       AmpR promoter: bla
   2973..3833    +  CDS            AmpR: β-lactamase; bla; confers resistance to ampicillin, carbenicillin, and related antibiotics
   4004..136     +  rep_origin     ori (across the origin): high-copy-number ColE1/pMB1/pBR322/pUC origin of replication
