[The description below was written by a language model from this plasmid's Addgene catalogue record and pLannotate feature annotations shown in this document.]
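Description:
HLTV-hTRIM21 is a bacterial expression plasmid built on the HLTV backbone for producing recombinant human TRIM21 in E. coli and purifying it as a His-Lipoyl fusion protein. It is maintained through a high-copy ColE1/pUC-type origin and selected with ampicillin via the β-lactamase gene under its own promoter. An f1 phage origin is also present, along with short lacI and lacZα fragments that look like backbone remnants, not functional genes. The catalogue lists a total size of about 4.5 kb, while the sequenced record behind the feature table is slightly shorter at 4,456 nt.

The expression cassette is driven by a T7 promoter followed by the efficient ribosome binding site from phage T7 gene 10, and it ends at a T7 terminator, so expression requires a host that supplies T7 RNA polymerase. No lac operator or intact lacI gene is annotated, so the record does not show repressor control carried on the plasmid itself. The open reading frame begins with a polyhistidine tag for metal-affinity purification. This is followed by a lipoyl domain derived from the dihydrolipoamide acetyltransferase (E2) component of the Geobacillus stearothermophilus pyruvate dehydrogenase complex, a small, stable fusion partner of the kind generally used to aid expression and solubility. A TEV protease recognition site then separates the tags from the full-length human TRIM21 coding sequence of roughly 1.4 kb, allowing the tags to be cleaved off after purification.

TRIM21 is an E3 ubiquitin ligase. The associated publication describes a method for acute, rapid degradation of endogenous proteins, and this plasmid supplies the purified recombinant TRIM21 protein.
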