Addgene plasmid #104973: HLTV-hTRIM21
Purpose: Purification of His-Lipoyl-hTRIM21 protein from bacteria
Depositing lab: Leo James. Depositing organization: MRC Laboratory of Molecular Biology. Publication: A Method for the Acute and Rapid Degradation of Endogenous Proteins. Clift D, McEwan WA, Labzin LI, Konieczny V, Mogessie B, James LC, Schuh M. Cell. 2017 Nov 13. pii: S0092-8674(17)31255-2. doi: 10.1016/j.cell.2017.10.033. PubMed 29153837.
Backbone
  Vector backbone: HLTV
  Backbone manufacturer: Mark Allen (MRC LMB)
  Backbone size w/o insert (bp): 3113
  Total vector size (bp): 4513
  Vector type: Bacterial Expression
Growth in bacteria
  Bacterial resistance: Ampicillin, 100 μg/mL
  Growth temperature: 37°C
  Growth strain: DH5alpha
  Copy number: Unknown
Gene/Insert
  Gene/Insert name: Tripartite Motif containing 21
  Species: H. sapiens (human)
  Insert size (bp): 1428
  Entrez Gene: TRIM21 (a.k.a. RNF81, RO52, Ro/SSA, SSA, SSA1)
  Promoter: T7
  Tag / fusion protein: His-Lipoyl (N terminal on insert)
  Cloning method: Restriction Enzyme; 5′ cloning site BamHI/BglII (destroyed during cloning); 3′ cloning site EcoRI (not destroyed)
  Sequencing primers: 5′ TAA TAC GAC TCA CTA TAG GG
Terms and licenses: Academic/Nonprofit Terms; Industry Terms: Not Available to Industry
How to cite: HLTV-hTRIM21 was a gift from Leo James (Addgene plasmid # 104973 ; http://n2t.net/addgene:104973 ; RRID:Addgene_104973)
